>Addgene plasmid #244873 | pLentiCRISPR V2 UROS_sg1 | addgene full sequence | sequence record 489416 | Addgene NGS Result
ACCCGCGACGACGTCCCCAGGGCCGTACGCACCCTCGCCGCCGCGTTCGCCGACTACCCCGCCACGCGCC
ACACCGTCGATCCGGACCGCCACATCGAGCGGGTCACCGAGCTGCAAGAACTCTTCCTCACGCGCGTCGG
GCTCGACATCGGCAAGGTGTGGGTCGCGGACGACGGCGCCGCGGTGGCGGTCTGGACCACGCCGGAGAGC
GTCGAAGCGGGGGCGGTGTTCGCCGAGATCGGCCCGCGCATGGCCGAGTTGAGCGGTTCCCGGCTGGCCG
CGCAGCAACAGATGGAAGGCCTCCTGGCGCCGCACCGGCCCAAGGAGCCCGCGTGGTTCCTGGCCACCGT
CGGAGTCTCGCCCGACCACCAGGGCAAGGGTCTGGGCAGCGCCGTCGTGCTCCCCGGAGTGGAGGCGGCC
GAGCGCGCCGGGGTGCCCGCCTTCCTGGAGACCTCCGCGCCCCGCAACCTCCCCTTCTACGAGCGGCTCG
GCTTCACCGTCACCGCCGACGTCGAGGTGCCCGAAGGACCGCGCACCTGGTGCATGACCCGCAAGCCCGG
TGCCTGAACGCGTTAAGTCGACAATCAACCTCTGGATTACAAAATTTGTGAAAGATTGACTGGTATTCTT
AACTATGTTGCTCCTTTTACGCTATGTGGATACGCTGCTTTAATGCCTTTGTATCATGCTATTGCTTCCC
GTATGGCTTTCATTTTCTCCTCCTTGTATAAATCCTGGTTGCTGTCTCTTTATGAGGAGTTGTGGCCCGT
TGTCAGGCAACGTGGCGTGGTGTGCACTGTGTTTGCTGACGCAACCCCCACTGGTTGGGGCATTGCCACC
ACCTGTCAGCTCCTTTCCGGGACTTTCGCTTTCCCCCTCCCTATTGCCACGGCGGAACTCATCGCCGCCT
GCCTTGCCCGCTGCTGGACAGGGGCTCGGCTGTTGGGCACTGACAATTCCGTGGTGTTGTCGGGGAAATC
ATCGTCCTTTCCTTGGCTGCTCGCCTGTGTTGCCACCTGGATTCTGCGCGGGACGTCCTTCTGCTACGTC
CCTTCGGCCCTCAATCCAGCGGACCTTCCTTCCCGCGGCCTGCTGCCGGCTCTGCGGCCTCTTCCGCGTC
TTCGCCTTCGCCCTCAGACGAGTCGGATCTCCCTTTGGGCCGCCTCCCCGCGTCGACTTTAAGACCAATG
ACTTACAAGGCAGCTGTAGATCTTAGCCACTTTTTAAAAGAAAAGGGGGGACTGGAAGGGCTAATTCACT
CCCAACGAAGACAAGATCTGCTTTTTGCTTGTACTGGGTCTCTCTGGTTAGACCAGATCTGAGCCTGGGA
GCTCTCTGGCTAACTAGGGAACCCACTGCTTAAGCCTCAATAAAGCTTGCCTTGAGTGCTTCAAGTAGTG
TGTGCCCGTCTGTTGTGTGACTCTGGTAACTAGAGATCCCTCAGACCCTTTTAGTCAGTGTGGAAAATCT
CTAGCAGGGCCCGTTTAAACCCGCTGATCAGCCTCGACTGTGCCTTCTAGTTGCCAGCCATCTGTTGTTT
GCCCCTCCCCCGTGCCTTCCTTGACCCTGGAAGGTGCCACTCCCACTGTCCTTTCCTAATAAAATGAGGA
AATTGCATCGCATTGTCTGAGTAGGTGTCATTCTATTCTGGGGGGTGGGGTGGGGCAGGACAGCAAGGGG
GAGGATTGGGAAGACAATAGCAGGCATGCTGGGGATGCGGTGGGCTCTATGGCTTCTGAGGCGGAAAGAA
CCAGCTGGGGCTCTAGGGGGTATCCCC
[124 nt withheld, positions 1778-1901]
C
[91 nt withheld, positions 1903-1993]
A
[49 nt withheld, positions 1995-2043]
CCTTTGACGTTGGAGTCCACGTTCTTT
[37 nt withheld, positions 2071-2107]
ACCCTATCTCGGTCTATTCTTTTGATTTATAAGGGATTTTGCCGATTTCGGCCTATTGGTTAAAAAATGA
GCTGATTTAACAAAAATTTAACGCGAATTAATTCTGTGGAATGTGTGTCAGTTAGGGTGTGGAAAGTCCC
CAGGCTCCCCAGCAGGCAGAAGTATGCAAAGCATGCATCTCAATTAGTCAGCAACCAGGTGTGGAAAGTC
CCCAGGCTCCCCAGCAGGCAGAAGTATGCAAAGCATGCATCTCAATTAGTCAGCAACCATAGTCCCGCCC
CTAACTCCGCCCATCCCGCCCCTAACTCCGCCCAGTTCCGCCCATTCTCCGCCCCATGGCTGACTAATTT
TTTTTATTTATGCAGAGGCCGAGGCCGCCTCTGCCTCTGAGCTATTCCAGAAGTAGTGAGGAGGCTTTTT
TGGAGGCCTAGGCTTTTGCAAAAAGCTCCCGGGAGCTTGTATATCCATTTTCGGATCTGATCAGCACGTG
TTGACAATTAATCATCGGCATAGTATATCGGCATAGTATAATACGACAAGGTGAGGAACTAAACCATGGC
CAAGTTGACCAGTGCCGTTCCGGTGCTCACCGCGCGCGACGTCGCCGGAGCGGTCGAGTTCTGGACCGAC
CGGCTCGGGTTCTCCCGGGACTTCGTGGAGGACGACTTCGCCGGTGTGGTCCGGGACGACGTGACCCTGT
TCATCAGCGCGGTCCAGGACCAGGTGGTGCCGGACAACACCCTGGCCTGGGTGTGGGTGCGCGGCCTGGA
CGAGCTGTACGCCGAGTGGTCGGAGGTCGTGTCCACGAACTTCCGGGACGCCTCCGGGCCGGCCATGACC
GAGATCGGCGAGCAGCCGTGGGGGCGGGAGTTCGCCCTGCGCGACCCGGCCGGCAACTGCGTGCACTTCG
TGGCCGAGGAGCAGGACTGACACGTGCTACGAGATTTCGATTCCACCGCCGCCTTCTATGAAAGGTTGGG
CTTCGGAATCGTTTTCCGGGACGCCGGCTGGATGATCCTCCAGCGCGGGGATCTCATGCTGGAGTTCTTC
GCCCACCCCAACTTGTTTATTGCAGCTTATAATGGTTACAAATAAAGCAATAGCATCACAAATTTCACAA
ATAAAGCATTTTTTTCACTGCATTCTAGTTGTGGTTTGTCCAAACTCATCAATGTATCTTATCATGTCTG
TATACCGTCGACCTCTAGCTAGAGCTTGGCGTAATCATGGTCATAGCTGTTTCCTGTGTGAAATTGTTAT
CCGCTCACAATTCCACACAACATACGAGCCGGAAGCATAAAGTGTAAAGCCTGGGGTGCCTAATGAGTGA
GCTAACTCACATTAATTGCGTTGCGCTCACTGCCCGCTTTCCAGTCGGGAAACCTGTCGTGCCAGCTGCA
TTAATGAATCGGCCAACGCGCGGGGAGAGGCGGTTTGCGTATTGGGCGCTCTTCCGCTTCCTCGCTCACT
GACTCGCTGCGCTCGGTCGTTCGGCTGCGGCGAGCGGTATCAGCTCACTCAAAGGCGGTAATACGGTTAT
CCACAGAATCAGGGGATAACGCAGGAAAGAACATGTGAGCAAAAGGCCAGCAAAAGGCCAGGAACCGTAA
AAAGGCCGCGTTGCTGGCGTTTTTCCATAGGCTCCGCCCCCCTGACGAGCATCACAAAAATCGACGCTCA
AGTCAGAGGTGGCGAAACCCGACAGGACTATAAAGATACCAGGCGTTTCCCCCTGGAAGCTCCCTCGTGC
GCTCTCCTGTTCCGACCCTGCCGCTTACCGGATACCTGTCCGCCTTTCTCCCTTCGGGAAGCGTGGCGCT
TTCTCATAGCTCACGCTGTAGGTATCTCAGTTCGGTGTAGGTCGTTCGCTCCAAGCTGGGCTGTGTGCAC
GAACCCCCCGTTCAGCCCGACCGCTGCGCCTTATCCGGTAACTATCGTCTTGAGTCCAACCCGGTAAGAC
ACGACTTATCGCCACTGGCAGCAGCCACTGGTAACAGGATTAGCAGAGCGAGGTATGTAGGCGGTGCTAC
AGAGTTCTTGAAGTGGTGGCCTAACTACGGCTACACTAGAAGAACAGTATTTGGTATCTGCGCTCTGCTG
AAGCCAGTTACCTTCGGAAAAAGAGTTGGTAGCTCTTGATCCGGCAAACAAACCACCGCTGGTAGCGGTG
GTTTTTTTGTTTGCAAGCAGCAGATTACGCGCAGAAAAAAAGGATCTCAAGAAGATCCTTTGATCTTTTC
TACGGGGTCTGACGCTCAGTGGAACGAAAACTCACGTTAAGGGATTTTGGTCATGAGATTATCAAAAAGG
ATCTTCACCTAGATCCTTTTAAATTAAAAATGAAGTTTTAAATCAATCTAAAGTATATATGAGTAAACTT
GGTCTGACAGTTACCAATGCTTAATCAGTGAGGCACCTATCTCAGCGATCTGTCTATTTCGTTCATCCAT
AGTTGCCTGACTCCCCGTCGTGTAGATAACTACGATACGGGAGGGCTTACCATCTGGCCCCAGTGCTGCA
ATGATACCGCGAGACCCACGCTCACCGGCTCCAGATTTATCAGCAATAAACCAGCCAGCCGGAAGGGCCG
AGCGCAGAAGTGGTCCTGCAACTTTATCCGCCTCCATCCAGTCTATTAATTGTTGCCGGGAAGCTAGAGT
AAGTAGTTCGCCAGTTAATAGTTTGCGCAACGTTGTTGCCATTGCTACAGGCATCGTGGTGTCACGCTCG
TCGTTTGGTATGGCTTCATTCAGCTCCGGTTCCCAACGATCAAGGCGAGTTACATGATCCCCCATGTTGT
GCAAAAAAGCGGTTAGCTCCTTCGGTCCTCCGATCGTTGTCAGAAGTAAGTTGGCCGCAGTGTTATCACT
CATGGTTATGGCAGCACTGCATAATTCTCTTACTGTCATGCCATCCGTAAGATGCTTTTCTGTGACTGGT
GAGTACTCAACCAAGTCATTCTGAGAATAGTGTATGCGGCGACCGAGTTGCTCTTGCCCGGCGTCAATAC
GGGATAATACCGCGCCACATAGCAGAACTTTAAAAGTGCTCATCATTGGAAAACGTTCTTCGGGGCGAAA
ACTCTCAAGGATCTTACCGCTGTTGAGATCCAGTTCGATGTAACCCACTCGTGCACCCAACTGATCTTCA
GCATCTTTTACTTTCACCAGCGTTTCTGGGTGAGCAAAAACAGGAAGGCAAAATGCCGCAAAAAAGGGAA
TAAGGGCGACACGGAAATGTTGAATACTCATACTCTTCCTTTTTCAATATTATTGAAGCATTTATCAGGG
TTATTGTCTCATGAGCGGATACATATTTGAATGTATTTAGAAAAATAAACAAATAGGGGTTCCGCGCACA
TTTCCCCGAAAAGTGCCACCTGACGTCGACGGATCGGGAGATCTCCCGATCCCCTATGGTGCACTCTCAG
TACAATCTGCTCTGATGCCGCATAGTTAAGCCAGTATCTGCTCCCTGCTTGTGTGTTGGAGGTCGCTGAG
TAGTGCGCGAGCAAAATTTAAGCTACAACAAGGCAAGGCTTGACCGACAATTGCATGAAGAATCTGCTTA
GGGTTAGGCGTTTTGCGCTGCTTCGCGATGTACGGGCCAGATATACGCGTTGACATTGATTATTGACTAG
TTATTAATAGTAATCAATTACGGGGTCATTAGTTCATAGCCCATATATGGAGTTCCGCGTTACATAACTT
ACGGTAAATGGCCCGCCTGGCTGACCGCCCAACGACCCCCGCCCATTGACGTCAATAATGACGTATGTTC
CCATAGTAACGCCAATAGGGACTTTCCATTGACGTCAATGGGTGGAGTATTTACGGTAAACTGCCCACTT
GGCAGTACATCAAGTGTATCATATGCCAAGTACGCCCCCTATTGACGTCAATGACGGTAAATGGCCCGCC
TGGCATTATGCCCAGTACATGACCTTATGGGACTTTCCTACTTGGCAGTACATCTACGTATTAGTCATCG
CTATTACCATGGTGATGCGGTTTTGGCAGTACATCAATGGGCGTGGATAGCGGTTTGACTCACGGGGATT
TCCAAGTCTCCACCCCATTGACGTCAATGGGAGTTTGTTTTGGCACCAAAATCAACGGGACTTTCCAAAA
TGTCGTAACAACTCCGCCCCATTGACGCAAATGGGCGGTAGGCGTGTACGGTGGGAGGTCTATATAAGCA
GCGCGTTTTGCCTGTACTGGGTCTCTCTGGTTAGACCAGATCTGAGCCTGGGAGCTCTCTGGCTAACTAG
GGAACCCACTGCTTAAGCCTCAATAAAGCTTGCCTTGAGTGCTTCAAGTAGTGTGTGCCCGTCTGTTGTG
TGACTCTGGTAACTAGAGATCCCTCAGACCCTTTTAGTCAGTGTGGAAAATCTCTAGCAGTGGCGCCCGA
ACAGGGACTTGAAAGCGAAAGGGAAACCAGAGGAGCTCTCTCGACGCAGGACTCGGCTTGCTGAAGCGCG
CACGGCAAGAGGCGAGGGGCGGCGACTGGTGAGTACGCCAAAAATTTTGACTAGCGGAGGCTAGAAGGAG
AGAGATGGGTGCGAGAGCGTCAGTATTAAGCGGGGGAGAATTAGATCGCGATGGGAAAAAATTCGGTTAA
GGCCAGGGGGAAAGAAAAAATATAAATTAAAACATATAGTATGGGCAAGCAGGGAGCTAGAACGATTCGC
AGTTAATCCTGGCCTGTTAGAAACATCAGAAGGCTGTAGACAAATACTGGGACAGCTACAACCATCCCTT
CAGACAGGATCAGAAGAACTTAGATCATTATATAATACAGTAGCAACCCTCTATTGTGTGCATCAAAGGA
TAGAGATAAAAGACACCAAGGAAGCTTTAGACAAGATAGAGGAAGAGCAAAACAAAAGTAAGACCACCGC
ACAGCAAGCGGCCGCTGATCTTCAGACCTGGAGGAGGAGATATGAGGGACAATTGGAGAAGTGAATTATA
TAAATATAAAGTAGTAAAAATTGAACCATTAGGAGTAGCACCCACCAAGGCAAAGAGAAGAGTGGTGCAG
AGAGAAAAAAGAGCAGTGGGAATAGGAGCTTTGTTCCTTGGGTTCTTGGGAGCAGCAGGAAGCACTATGG
GCGCAGCGTCAATGACGCTGACGGTACAGGCCAGACAATTATTGTCTGGTATAGTGCAGCAGCAGAACAA
TTTGCTGAGGGCTATTGAGGCGCAACAGCATCTGTTGCAACTCACAGTCTGGGGCATCAAGCAGCTCCAG
GCAAGAATCCTGGCTGTGGAAAGATACCTAAAGGATCAACAGCTCCTGGGGATTTGGGGTTGCTCTGGAA
AACTCATTTGCACCACTGCTGTGCCTTGGAATGCTAGTTGGAGTAATAAATCTCTGGAACAGATTTGGAA
TCACACGACCTGGATGGAGTGGGACAGAGAAATTAACAATTACACAAGCTTAATACACTCCTTAATTGAA
GAATCGCAAAACCAGCAAGAAAAGAATGAACAAGAATTATTGGAATTAGATAAATGGGCAAGTTTGTGGA
ATTGGTTTAACATAACAAATTGGCTGTGGTATATAAAATTATTCATAATGATAGTAGGAGGCTTGGTAGG
TTTAAGAATAGTTTTTGCTGTACTTTCTATAGTGAATAGAGTTAGGCAGGGATATTCACCATTATCGTTT
CAGACCCACCTCCCAACCCCGAGGGGACCCGACAGGCCCGAAGGAATAGAAGAAGAAGGTGGAGAGAGAG
ACAGAGACAGATCCATTCGATTAGTGAACGGATCGGCACTGCGTGCGCCAATTCTGCAGACAAATGGCAG
TATTCATCCACAATTTTAAAAGAAAAGGGGGGATTGGGGGGTACAGTGCAGGGGAAAGAATAGTAGACAT
AATAGCAACAGACATACAAACTAAAGAATTACAAAAACAAATTACAAAAATTCAAAATTTTCGGGTTTAT
TACAGGGACAGCAGAGATCCAGTTTGGTTAATTAAGGTACCGAGGGCCTATTTCCCATGATTCCTTCATA
TTTGCATATACGATACAAGGCTGTTAGAGAGATAATTAGAATTAATTTGACTGTAAACACAAAGATATTA
GTACAAAATACGTGACGTAGAAAGTAATAATTTCTTGGGTAGTTTGCAGTTTTAAAATTATGTTTTAAAA
TGGACTATCATATGCTTACCGTAACTTGAAAGTATTTCGATTTCTTGGCTTTATATATCTTGTGGAAAGG
ACGAAACACCGTGGCCAGGATCCGTATATCAGTTTTAGAGCTAGAAATAGCAAGTTAAAATAAGGCTAGT
CCGTTATCAACTTGAAAAAGTGGCACCGAGTCGGTGCTTTTTTGAATTCGCTAGCTAGGTCTTGAAAGGA
GTGGGAATTGGCTCCGGTGCCCGTCAGTGGGCAGAGCGCACATCGCCCACAGTCCCCGAGAAGTTGGGGG
GAGGGGTCGGCAATTGATCCGGTGCCTAGAGAAGGTGGCGCGGGGTAAACTGGGAAAGTGATGTCGTGTA
CTGGCTCCGCCTTTTTCCCGAGGGTGGGGGAGAACCGTATATAAGTGCAGTAGTCGCCGTGAACGTTCTT
TTTCGCAACGGGTTTGCCGCCAGAACACAGGACCGGTTCTAGAGCGCTGCCACCATGGACAAGAAGTACA
GCATCGGCCTGGACATCGGCACCAACTCTGTGGGCTGGGCCGTGATCACCGACGAGTACAAGGTGCCCAG
CAAGAAATTCAAGGTGCTGGGCAACACCGACCGGCACAGCATCAAGAAGAACCTGATCGGAGCCCTGCTG
TTCGACAGCGGCGAAACAGCCGAGGCCACCCGGCTGAAGAGAACCGCCAGAAGAAGATACACCAGACGGA
AGAACCGGATCTGCTATCTGCAAGAGATCTTCAGCAACGAGATGGCCAAGGTGGACGACAGCTTCTTCCA
CAGACTGGAAGAGTCCTTCCTGGTGGAAGAGGATAAGAAGCACGAGCGGCACCCCATCTTCGGCAACATC
GTGGACGAGGTGGCCTACCACGAGAAGTACCCCACCATCTACCACCTGAGAAAGAAACTGGTGGACAGCA
CCGACAAGGCCGACCTGCGGCTGATCTATCTGGCCCTGGCCCACATGATCAAGTTCCGGGGCCACTTCCT
GATCGAGGGCGACCTGAACCCCGACAACAGCGACGTGGACAAGCTGTTCATCCAGCTGGTGCAGACCTAC
AACCAGCTGTTCGAGGAAAACCCCATCAACGCCAGCGGCGTGGACGCCAAGGCCATCCTGTCTGCCAGAC
TGAGCAAGAGCAGACGGCTGGAAAATCTGATCGCCCAGCTGCCCGGCGAGAAGAAGAATGGCCTGTTCGG
AAACCTGATTGCCCTGAGCCTGGGCCTGACCCCCAACTTCAAGAGCAACTTCGACCTGGCCGAGGATGCC
AAACTGCAGCTGAGCAAGGACACCTACGACGACGACCTGGACAACCTGCTGGCCCAGATCGGCGACCAGT
ACGCCGACCTGTTTCTGGCCGCCAAGAACCTGTCCGACGCCATCCTGCTGAGCGACATCCTGAGAGTGAA
CACCGAGATCACCAAGGCCCCCCTGAGCGCCTCTATGATCAAGAGATACGACGAGCACCACCAGGACCTG
ACCCTGCTGAAAGCTCTCGTGCGGCAGCAGCTGCCTGAGAAGTACAAAGAGATTTTCTTCGACCAGAGCA
AGAACGGCTACGCCGGCTACATTGACGGCGGAGCCAGCCAGGAAGAGTTCTACAAGTTCATCAAGCCCAT
CCTGGAAAAGATGGACGGCACCGAGGAACTGCTCGTGAAGCTGAACAGAGAGGACCTGCTGCGGAAGCAG
CGGACCTTCGACAACGGCAGCATCCCCCACCAGATCCACCTGGGAGAGCTGCACGCCATTCTGCGGCGGC
AGGAAGATTTTTACCCATTCCTGAAGGACAACCGGGAAAAGATCGAGAAGATCCTGACCTTCCGCATCCC
CTACTACGTGGGCCCTCTGGCCAGGGGAAACAGCAGATTCGCCTGGATGACCAGAAAGAGCGAGGAAACC
ATCACCCCCTGGAACTTCGAGGAAGTGGTGGACAAGGGCGCTTCCGCCCAGAGCTTCATCGAGCGGATGA
CCAACTTCGATAAGAACCTGCCCAACGAGAAGGTGCTGCCCAAGCACAGCCTGCTGTACGAGTACTTCAC
CGTGTATAACGAGCTGACCAAAGTGAAATACGTGACCGAGGGAATGAGAAAGCCCGCCTTCCTGAGCGGC
GAGCAGAAAAAGGCCATCGTGGACCTGCTGTTCAAGACCAACCGGAAAGTGACCGTGAAGCAGCTGAAAG
AGGACTACTTCAAGAAAATCGAGTGCTTCGACTCCGTGGAAATCTCCGGCGTGGAAGATCGGTTCAACGC
CTCCCTGGGCACATACCACGATCTGCTGAAAATTATCAAGGACAAGGACTTCCTGGACAATGAGGAAAAC
GAGGACATTCTGGAAGATATCGTGCTGACCCTGACACTGTTTGAGGACAGAGAGATGATCGAGGAACGGC
TGAAAACCTATGCCCACCTGTTCGACGACAAAGTGATGAAGCAGCTGAAGCGGCGGAGATACACCGGCTG
GGGCAGGCTGAGCCGGAAGCTGATCAACGGCATCCGGGACAAGCAGTCCGGCAAGACAATCCTGGATTTC
CTGAAGTCCGACGGCTTCGCCAACAGAAACTTCATGCAGCTGATCCACGACGACAGCCTGACCTTTAAAG
AGGACATCCAGAAAGCCCAGGTGTCCGGCCAGGGCGATAGCCTGCACGAGCACATTGCCAATCTGGCCGG
CAGCCCCGCCATTAAGAAGGGCATCCTGCAGACAGTGAAGGTGGTGGACGAGCTCGTGAAAGTGATGGGC
CGGCACAAGCCCGAGAACATCGTGATCGAAATGGCCAGAGAGAACCAGACCACCCAGAAGGGACAGAAGA
ACAGCCGCGAGAGAATGAAGCGGATCGAAGAGGGCATCAAAGAGCTGGGCAGCCAGATCCTGAAAGAACA
CCCCGTGGAAAACACCCAGCTGCAGAACGAGAAGCTGTACCTGTACTACCTGCAGAATGGGCGGGATATG
TACGTGGACCAGGAACTGGACATCAACCGGCTGTCCGACTACGATGTGGACCATATCGTGCCTCAGAGCT
TTCTGAAGGACGACTCCATCGACAACAAGGTGCTGACCAGAAGCGACAAGAACCGGGGCAAGAGCGACAA
CGTGCCCTCCGAAGAGGTCGTGAAGAAGATGAAGAACTACTGGCGGCAGCTGCTGAACGCCAAGCTGATT
ACCCAGAGAAAGTTCGACAATCTGACCAAGGCCGAGAGAGGCGGCCTGAGCGAACTGGATAAGGCCGGCT
TCATCAAGAGACAGCTGGTGGAAACCCGGCAGATCACAAAGCACGTGGCACAGATCCTGGACTCCCGGAT
GAACACTAAGTACGACGAGAATGACAAGCTGATCCGGGAAGTGAAAGTGATCACCCTGAAGTCCAAGCTG
GTGTCCGATTTCCGGAAGGATTTCCAGTTTTACAAAGTGCGCGAGATCAACAACTACCACCACGCCCACG
ACGCCTACCTGAACGCCGTCGTGGGAACCGCCCTGATCAAAAAGTACCCTAAGCTGGAAAGCGAGTTCGT
GTACGGCGACTACAAGGTGTACGACGTGCGGAAGATGATCGCCAAGAGCGAGCAGGAAATCGGCAAGGCT
ACCGCCAAGTACTTCTTCTACAGCAACATCATGAACTTTTTCAAGACCGAGATTACCCTGGCCAACGGCG
AGATCCGGAAGCGGCCTCTGATCGAGACAAACGGCGAAACCGGGGAGATCGTGTGGGATAAGGGCCGGGA
TTTTGCCACCGTGCGGAAAGTGCTGAGCATGCCCCAAGTGAATATCGTGAAAAAGACCGAGGTGCAGACA
GGCGGCTTCAGCAAAGAGTCTATCCTGCCCAAGAGGAACAGCGATAAGCTGATCGCCAGAAAGAAGGACT
GGGACCCTAAGAAGTACGGCGGCTTCGACAGCCCCACCGTGGCCTATTCTGTGCTGGTGGTGGCCAAAGT
GGAAAAGGGCAAGTCCAAGAAACTGAAGAGTGTGAAAGAGCTGCTGGGGATCACCATCATGGAAAGAAGC
AGCTTCGAGAAGAATCCCATCGACTTTCTGGAAGCCAAGGGCTACAAAGAAGTGAAAAAGGACCTGATCA
TCAAGCTGCCTAAGTACTCCCTGTTCGAGCTGGAAAACGGCCGGAAGAGAATGCTGGCCTCTGCCGGCGA
ACTGCAGAAGGGAAACGAACTGGCCCTGCCCTCCAAATATGTGAACTTCCTGTACCTGGCCAGCCACTAT
GAGAAGCTGAAGGGCTCCCCCGAGGATAATGAGCAGAAACAGCTGTTTGTGGAACAGCACAAGCACTACC
TGGACGAGATCATCGAGCAGATCAGCGAGTTCTCCAAGAGAGTGATCCTGGCCGACGCTAATCTGGACAA
AGTGCTGTCCGCCTACAACAAGCACCGGGATAAGCCCATCAGAGAGCAGGCCGAGAATATCATCCACCTG
TTTACCCTGACCAATCTGGGAGCCCCTGCCGCCTTCAAGTACTTTGACACCACCATCGACCGGAAGAGGT
ACACCAGCACCAAAGAGGTGCTGGACGCCACCCTGATCCACCAGAGCATCACCGGCCTGTACGAGACACG
GATCGACCTGTCTCAGCTGGGAGGCGACAAGCGACCTGCCGCCACAAAGAAGGCTGGACAGGCTAAGAAG
AAGAAAGATTACAAAGACGATGACGATAAGGGATCCGGCGCAACAAACTTCTCTCTGCTGAAACAAGCCG
GAGATGTCGAAGAGAATCCTGGACCGACCGAGTACAAGCCCACGGTGCGCCTCGCC
Features (pLannotate 1.2.2; 33 found; start..end, strand, type, name):
    583..1171    +  misc_feature   WPRE: woodchuck hepatitis virus posttranscriptional regulatory element
   1222..1241    +  misc_feature   cPPT/CTS (fragment): central polypurine tract and central termination sequence of HIV-1
   1243..1476    +  LTR            3' LTR (ΔU3): self-inactivating 3' long terminal repeat (LTR) from HIV-1
   1508..1732    +  polyA_signal   bGH poly(A) signal: bovine growth hormone polyadenylation signal
   1736..1757    +  promoter       SV40 promoter (fragment): SV40 enhancer and early promoter
   1778..2206    +  rep_origin     f1 ori (sequence partly withheld): f1 bacteriophage origin of replication; arrow indicates direction of (+) strand synthesis
   2220..2549    +  promoter       SV40 promoter: SV40 enhancer and early promoter
   2597..2644    +  promoter       EM7 promoter: synthetic bacterial promoter&nbsp
   2663..3037    +  CDS            BleoR: antibiotic-binding protein; Sh ble from Streptoalloteichus hindustanus; confers resistance to bleomycin, phleomycin, and Zeocin™
   3047..3172    +  CDS            ble (fragment): BLE_KLEPN - Experimental evidence at protein level: Swiss-Prot protein existence level 1. Binding protein with a strong affinity to the bleomycin family of antibiotics. Binds to CL990; an antimitotic-antibiotic compound. From Klebsiella pneumoniae.
   3167..3288    +  polyA_signal   SV40 poly(A) signal: SV40 polyadenylation signal
   3359..3381    -  protein_bind   lac operator (fragment): The lac repressor binds to the lac operator to inhibit transcription in E. coli. This inhibition can be relieved by adding lactose or isopropyl-β-D-thiogalactopyranoside (IPTG). lac repressor encoded by lacI
   3385..3415    -  promoter       lac promoter: promoter for the E. coli lac operon
   3430..3451    -  protein_bind   CAP binding site: CAP binding activates transcription in the presence of cAMP. E. coli catabolite activator protein
   3464..3556    -  CDS            lacI (fragment): lac repressor; lacI; The lac repressor binds to the lac operator to inhibit transcription in E. coli. This inhibition can be relieved by adding lactose or isopropyl-β-D-thiogalactopyranoside (IPTG).
   3739..4327    -  rep_origin     ori: high-copy-number ColE1/pMB1/pBR322/pUC origin of replication
   4498..5358    -  CDS            AmpR: β-lactamase; bla; confers resistance to ampicillin, carbenicillin, and related antibiotics
   5359..5463    -  promoter       AmpR promoter: bla
   5522..5574    -  misc_feature   bom (fragment): basis of mobility region from pBR322
   5729..6108    +  enhancer       CMV enhancer: human cytomegalovirus immediate early enhancer
   6109..6308    +  promoter       CMV promoter: human cytomegalovirus (CMV) immediate early promoter
   6326..6506    +  LTR            5' LTR (truncated): truncated 5' long terminal repeat (LTR) from HIV-1
   6553..6678    +  misc_feature   HIV-1 Ψ: packaging signal of human immunodeficiency virus type 1
   6662..7025    +  CDS            HIV-1 gag (fragment): gag protein from human immunodeficiency virus 1; gag
   7171..7404    +  misc_feature   RRE: The Rev response element (RRE) of HIV-1 allows for Rev-dependent mRNA export from the nucleus to the cytoplasm.
   7781..7881    +  CDS            Rev (fragment): human immunodeficiency virus 1 (HIV-1) Rev protein; rev; enhances nuclear export of unspliced and incompletely spliced viral mRNAs
   7931..8048    +  misc_feature   cPPT/CTS: central polypurine tract and central termination sequence of HIV-1
   8099..8339    +  promoter       U6 promoter: RNA polymerase III promoter for human U6 snRNA
   8369..8444    +  misc_RNA       gRNA scaffold: guide RNA scaffold for the Streptococcus pyogenes CRISPR/Cas9 system
   8462..8480    +  CDS            small t antigen (fragment): SV40 (simian virus 40) small t antigen
   8506..8717    +  promoter       EF-1α core promoter: core promoter for human elongation factor EF-1α
   8742..12845   +  CDS            Cas9: Cas9 (Csn1) endonuclease from the Streptococcus pyogenes Type II CRISPR/Cas system generates RNA-guided double strand breaks in DNA
  12983..567     +  CDS            PuroR (fragment) (across the origin): puromycin N-acetyltransferase; pac from Streptomyces; confers resistance to puromycin
