[The description below was written by a language model from this plasmid's Addgene catalogue record and pLannotate feature annotations shown in this document.]
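Description:
pLentiCRISPR V2 UROS_sg1 is an all-in-one lentiviral CRISPR plasmid built on the lentiCRISPR v2 puro backbone and designed to knock out human UROS (also known as UROIIIS). It is propagated in E. coli as a high-copy plasmid through a ColE1/pUC-type origin with ampicillin selection (AmpR under its own bla promoter). The backbone also carries an f1 origin and an SV40/EM7-driven BleoR cassette with an SV40 poly(A) signal. This cassette lies outside the LTR-flanked region, so it is not part of the packaged viral genome.

The transfer cassette follows a third-generation, self-inactivating layout. A CMV enhancer/promoter fused to a truncated HIV-1 5' LTR drives genomic RNA production in packaging cells. It is followed by the Ψ packaging signal with a partial gag sequence, the RRE for Rev-dependent nuclear export, and the cPPT/CTS. The cassette ends with a WPRE to boost transcript expression and a ΔU3 3' LTR, with a bGH poly(A) signal downstream.

Between these elements, a human U6 RNA polymerase III promoter expresses the UROS-targeting spacer fused to the Streptococcus pyogenes gRNA scaffold. An EF-1α core promoter drives S. pyogenes Cas9, and the puromycin N-acetyltransferase coding sequence follows it; this is annotated as a fragment spanning the sequence origin. The feature table does not annotate the linker between Cas9 and PuroR.

After packaging and transduction, the integrated provirus supplies both nuclease and guide, and puromycin selects for transduced mammalian cells. The "sg1" name suggests it is one of several guides against UROS. The associated publication concerns genes essential for oxidative phosphorylation.
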