Addgene plasmid #244873: pLentiCRISPR V2 UROS_sg1
Purpose: Knockout of human UROS
Depositing lab: Alexis Jourdain. Depositing organization: Universite de Lausanne (UNIL). Publication: An updated inventory of genes essential for oxidative phosphorylation identifies a mitochondrial origin in familial Meniere's disease. Harhai M, Foged MM, Zarges C, Landoni JC, Chollet S, Simonelli M, Recazens E, Lisci M, Laban N, Manley S, Riemer J, Lopez-Escamez JA, Lysakowski A, Jourdain AA. Cell Rep. 2025 Jul 25;44(8):116069. doi: 10.1016/j.celrep.2025.116069. PubMed 40714634.
Backbone
  Vector backbone: lentiCRISPR v2 puro
  Backbone manufacturer: Feng Zhang (Addgene #52961)
  Vector type: Lentiviral, CRISPR
  Selectable markers: Puromycin
Growth in bacteria
  Bacterial resistance: Ampicillin, 100 μg/mL
  Growth temperature: 37°C
  Growth strain: NEB Stable
  Copy number: High Copy
Gene/Insert
  Gene/Insert name: UROS sgRNA
  gRNA/shRNA sequence: TGGCCAGGATCCGTATATCA
  Species: H. sapiens (human)
  Entrez Gene: UROS (a.k.a. UROIIIS)
  Promoter: U6
  Cloning method: Restriction Enzyme; 5′ cloning site Unknown (unknown if destroyed)
Resource information
  A portion of this plasmid was derived from a plasmid made by: Integrated DNA Technologies
Terms and licenses: Academic/Nonprofit Terms; Industry Terms: Not Available to Industry
How to cite: pLentiCRISPR V2 UROS_sg1 was a gift from Alexis Jourdain (Addgene plasmid # 244873 ; http://n2t.net/addgene:244873 ; RRID:Addgene_244873)
